Addgene plasmid #64179: pM
Purpose: (Empty Backbone) harbours marker gene MET17
Depositing lab: Markus Ralser. Depositing organization: University of Cambridge. Publication: Saccharomyces cerevisiae single-copy plasmids for auxotrophy compensation, multiple marker selection, and for designing metabolically cooperating communities. Mulleder M, Campbell K, Matsarskaia O, Eckerstorfer F, Ralser M. F1000Res. 2016 Sep 20;5:2351. eCollection 2016. 10.12688/f1000research.9606.1 PubMed 27830062.
Backbone
  Vector backbone: pLUM
  Backbone size (bp): 8673
  Modifications to backbone: removed LEU2 and URA3
  Vector type: Bacterial Expression, Yeast Expression
  Selectable markers: MET17
Growth in bacteria
  Bacterial resistance: Ampicillin, 100 μg/mL
  Growth temperature: 37°C
  Growth strain: DH5alpha
  Copy number: Low Copy
Gene/Insert
  Cloning method: Restriction Enzyme
Terms and licenses: Academic/Nonprofit Terms; Industry Terms: Not Available to Industry
How to cite: pM was a gift from Markus Ralser (Addgene plasmid # 64179 ; http://n2t.net/addgene:64179 ; RRID:Addgene_64179)
