[The description below was written by a language model from this plasmid's Addgene catalogue record, the feature table of its GenBank file and pLannotate feature annotations shown in this document.]
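Description:
pM is an empty-backbone yeast–E. coli shuttle vector derived from pLUM by removing the LEU2 and URA3 markers, leaving MET17 as the sole yeast selectable marker. The catalogue lists a backbone size of 8673 bp, which presumably refers to the parental pLUM, since the depositor's full sequence of pM is 5,354 nt. In Saccharomyces cerevisiae the plasmid is maintained through a CEN6 centromere fused to an autonomously replicating sequence, which gives stable, roughly single-copy inheritance. In E. coli it replicates from a ColE1/pUC-type origin and is selected with ampicillin through the bla gene and its own promoter. The repository records it as low copy in bacteria. An f1 origin is also present, allowing single-stranded DNA production with helper phage.

The MET17 (also called MET15 or MET25) coding sequence encodes O-acetylserine/O-acetylhomoserine sulfhydrylase, needed for sulfur amino acid synthesis. It sits downstream of a fragment of its native, methionine-repressible promoter, so the plasmid complements the methionine auxotrophy of met17/met15 strains. No insert is present. Instead, a pBluescript-type multiple cloning site is flanked by T7 and T3 promoters and lies next to a lacZα fragment with the lac promoter, operator and CAP site. This layout is the usual one for restriction cloning and possibly blue/white screening, although lacZα is annotated only as a fragment. Short rop, bom and lacI fragments appear to be backbone remnants.

According to the associated publication title, pM belongs to a series of single-copy plasmids for auxotrophy compensation, multiple marker selection and the design of metabolically cooperating yeast communities. The GenBank record also held for this plasmid covers only 1,087 bp and carries no feature annotation, so it adds nothing to this description.
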