Features (pLannotate 1.2.2; 17 found; start..end, strand, type, name):
    192..227     +  CDS            rop (fragment): Rop protein, which maintains plasmids at low copy number; rop
    376..1710    -  CDS            MET17: O-acetylserine and O-acetylhomoserine sulfhydrylase, required for sulfur amino acid synthesis; S. cerevisiae MET17 MET15; MET25
   1711..1945    -  promoter       MET17 promoter (fragment): S. cerevisiae MET17; expression is repressed by methionine; MET15; MET25
   1951..2002    +  misc_feature   bom (fragment): basis of mobility region from pBR322
   2003..2462    -  rep_origin     f1 ori (sequence partly withheld): f1 bacteriophage origin of replication; arrow indicates direction of (+) strand synthesis
   2466..2623    -  CDS            lacZα (fragment): LacZα fragment of β-galactosidase; lacZ fragment
   2626..2644    +  promoter       T7 promoter: promoter for bacteriophage T7 RNA polymerase
   2653..2760    +  misc_feature   MCS: pBluescript multiple cloning site
   2772..2790    -  promoter       T3 promoter: promoter for bacteriophage T3 RNA polymerase
   2835..2851    -  protein_bind   lac operator: The lac repressor binds to the lac operator to inhibit transcription in E. coli. This inhibition can be relieved by adding lactose or isopropyl-β-D-thiogalactopyranoside (IPTG). lac repressor encoded by lacI
   2859..2889    -  promoter       lac promoter: promoter for the E. coli lac operon
   2904..2925    -  protein_bind   CAP binding site: CAP binding activates transcription in the presence of cAMP. E. coli catabolite activator protein
   2938..3030    -  CDS            lacI (fragment): lac repressor; lacI; The lac repressor binds to the lac operator to inhibit transcription in E. coli. This inhibition can be relieved by adding lactose or isopropyl-β-D-thiogalactopyranoside (IPTG).
   3213..3802    -  rep_origin     ori: high-copy-number ColE1/pMB1/pBR322/pUC origin of replication
   3973..4833    -  CDS            AmpR: β-lactamase; bla; confers resistance to ampicillin, carbenicillin, and related antibiotics
   4834..4938    -  promoter       AmpR promoter: bla
   4968..117     -  misc_feature   CEN/ARS (across the origin): S. cerevisiae CEN6 centromere fused to an autonomously replicating sequence
>Addgene plasmid #64179 | pM | depositor full sequence | sequence record 107494 | pM sequence 5354 bps
TTACATCTTCGGAAAACAAAAACTATTTTTTCTTTAATTTCTTTTTTTACTTTCTATTTTTAATTTATAT
ATTTATATTAAAAAATTTAAATTATAATTATTTTTATAGCACGTGATGAAAAGGACCCTAAGAAACCATT
ATTATCATGACATTAACCTATAAAAATAGGCGTATCACGAGGCCCTTTCGTCTCGCGCGTTTCGGTGATG
ACGGTGAAAACCTCTGACACATGCAGCTCCCGGAGACGGTCACAGCTTGTCTGTAAGCGGATGCCGGGAG
CAGACAAGCCCGTCAGGGCGCGTCAGCGGGTGTTGGCGGTCGAGCTTGTGAGAGAAAGTAGGTTTATACA
TAATTTTACAACTCATTACGCACACTCATGGTTTTTGGCCAGCGAAAACAGTTTCAAAAGATTGCTGGAA
GTCTGCAATAATGTCATCAATAAATTCGATACCAACAGAGACACGAATTAAGTCCTTGGTAACACCAGAT
GCCAACTTTTCTTTGTCATTTAATTGTTTGTGGGTAGTGAAGTATGGAGCAATGACTAAGGTCTTGGCAT
CACCAACATTGGCCAAGTTAGAGGCAAGCTTTAAATTGTCAACAACTTGAGCACCAGAAAGTTTGAATGG
GTCAGTTTCCTTGTCGGCATTTGGTAAGTCTTTTACACCGAAAGATAAGACACCACCGAAACCGTTAGAT
AGATACTTCTTAGCATTTTCATGATGAGAATGAGATGCTAAACCAGGGTATGAAACCCAAGATACGTATG
GGGATTGTTCTAACCATTTGGCTAACTTCAATGCATTTTCACCGTGTCTTTCAGCTCTCAAAGATAATGT
TTCAACACCTTGTAGTAGCAAGAAAGAGGCAAATGGGTTCATCAATGGACCCAAATCTCTTAATAGTTCA
GTTCTAACATGAACGATGTATGCCAAGTTACCGTAGGCTTCATTGTAGATAGTACCGTGATATCCTTCGG
CAGGTTGAGAGAATTGAGGGAACTTTTCTGGGTAGTCCTTCCATGGGAACTTACCAGAGTCAACAATAAT
ACCACCGATAGTAGTACCATGACCACCAATCCATTTGGTAGCAGAATGTGTTACAATATCAGCACCGTAT
TTAATTGGCTGACAGAAGTAACCACCGGCACCAAATGTGTTGTCAACGACAACTGGAATACCGTGTTTGT
GAGCAATTGCAACAATTTTTTCAAAATCCGGAACATTGTACTTTGGATTACCAATGGTTTCCAAATAAAC
AGCCTTGGTTCTTTCATCAAAGACCTTTTCGAATTCTTCTGGATTGTCACCTTCAACAAATCTAGCCTCG
ATACCAAATCTTTTGAACGAGATTTTGAACTGGTTATAAGTACCACCGTATAAGTAAGAAGTGGAAACGA
TGTTGTCACCAGTGTGTGCCAAACCTTGGATGGCAAGGGTTTGAGCGGCTTGACCGGAGGAAACAGCCAA
AGCAGCAGCACCACCTTCTAAAGCAGCAATTCTTTCTTCCAAAACATTACTGGTTGGGTTTTGGAAACGG
GAATAGACGTAACCTGGAACTTCTAGACCAAACAATTGCGAACCATGCTTAGAGTTTTCGAAAACATAAG
AAGTGGTGGCGTAAATTGGTACAGCTCTGGATCTGTGAGCATTGTCACCAGGGTTCTCTTGGCCGGCGTG
TAGTTGAACAGTATCGAAATGAGATGGCATTGTATGGATGGGGGTAATAGAATTGTATCTATGTATCTGA
CGACCCTGTATTACACGAAGGAAATAGTAGATGAAAAGACAAGAGAGCAAGAAAAAGGAAAAACTTCCTT
TCTAACAGACGCTTTACTTAACCTTATATATATCTTATTTTTTTCATCGAGCGTGTTCAATTGGACAAGG
TGCCACCTTTTCGACACTTCGGTTATTATGTTACACAGTTTTCATGAGGATGGCGGATCCTATGCGGTGT
GAAATACCGCACAGATGCGTAAGGAGAAAATACCGCATCAGGAAATTGTAAGCGTTAATATTTTGTTAAA
ATTCGCGTTAAATTTTTGTTAAATCAGCTCATTTTTTAACCAATAGGCCGAAATCGGCAAAATCCCTTAT
AAATCAAAAGAATAGACCGAGATAGGGT
[37 nt withheld, positions 2129-2165]
AAAGAACGTGGACTCCAACGTCAAAGG
[49 nt withheld, positions 2193-2241]
T
[91 nt withheld, positions 2243-2333]
G
[128 nt withheld, positions 2335-2462]
CCATTCGCCATTCAGGCTGCGCAACTGTTGGGAAGGGCGATCGGTGCGGGCCTCTTCGCTATTACGCCAG
CTGGCGAAAGGGGGATGTGCTGCAAGGCGATTAAGTTGGGTAACGCCAGGGTTTTCCCAGTCACGACGTT
GTAAAACGACGGCCAGTGAATTGTAATACGACTCACTATAGGGCGAATTGGAGCTCCACCGCGGTGGCGG
CCGCTCTAGAACTAGTGGGTCCCCCGGGCTGCAGGAATTCGATATCAAGCTTATCGATACCGTCGACCTG
GAGGGGGGGCCCGGTACCAGCTTTTGTTCCCTTTAGTGAGGGTTAATTTCGAGCTTGGCGTAATCATGGT
CATAGCTGTTTCCTGTGTGAAATTGTTATCCGCTCACAATTCCACACAACATACGAGCCGGAAGCATAAA
GTGTAAAGCCTGGGGTGCCTAATGAGTGAGCTAACTCACATTAATTGCGTTGCGCTCACTGCCCGCTTTC
CAGTCGGGAAACCTGTCGTGCCAGCTGCATTAATGAATCGGCCAACGCGCGGGGAGAGGCGGTTTGCGTA
TTGGGCGCTCTTCCGCTTCCTCGCTCACTGACTCGCTGCGCTCGGTCGTTCGGCTGCGGCGAGCGGTATC
AGCTCACTCAAAGGCGGTAATACGGTTATCCACAGAATCAGGGGATAACGCAGGAAAGAACATGTGAGCA
AAAGGCCAGCAAAAGGCCAGGAACCGTAAAAAGGCCGCGTTGCTGGCGTTTTTCCATAGGCTCCGCCCCC
CTGACGAGCATCACAAAAATCGACGCTCAAGTCAGAGGTGGCGAAACCCGACAGGACTATAAAGATACCA
GGCGTTTCCCCCCTGGAAGCTCCCTCGTGCGCTCTCCTGTTCCGACCCTGCCGCTTACCGGATACCTGTC
CGCCTTTCTCCCTTCGGGAAGCGTGGCGCTTTCTCATAGCTCACGCTGTAGGTATCTCAGTTCGGTGTAG
GTCGTTCGCTCCAAGCTGGGCTGTGTGCACGAACCCCCCGTTCAGCCCGACCGCTGCGCCTTATCCGGTA
ACTATCGTCTTGAGTCCAACCCGGTAAGACACGACTTATCGCCACTGGCAGCAGCCACTGGTAACAGGAT
TAGCAGAGCGAGGTATGTAGGCGGTGCTACAGAGTTCTTGAAGTGGTGGCCTAACTACGGCTACACTAGA
AGGACAGTATTTGGTATCTGCGCTCTGCTGAAGCCAGTTACCTTCGGAAAAAGAGTTGGTAGCTCTTGAT
CCGGCAAACAAACCACCGCTGGTAGCGGTGGTTTTTTTGTTTGCAAGCAGCAGATTACGCGCAGAAAAAA
AGGATCTCAAGAAGATCCTTTGATCTTTTCTACGGGGTCTGACGCTCAGTGGAACGAAAACTCACGTTAA
GGGATTTTGGTCATGAGATTATCAAAAAGGATCTTCACCTAGATCCTTTTAAATTAAAAATGAAGTTTTA
AATCAATCTAAAGTATATATGAGTAAACTTGGTCTGACAGTTACCAATGCTTAATCAGTGAGGCACCTAT
CTCAGCGATCTGTCTATTTCGTTCATCCATAGTTGCCTGACTGCCCGTCGTGTAGATAACTACGATACGG
GAGGGCTTACCATCTGGCCCCAGTGCTGCAATGATACCGCGAGACCCACGCTCACCGGCTCCAGATTTAT
CAGCAATAAACCAGCCAGCCGGAAGGGCCGAGCGCAGAAGTGGTCCTGCAACTTTATCCGCCTCCATCCA
GTCTATTAATTGTTGCCGGGAAGCTAGAGTAAGTAGTTCGCCAGTTAATAGTTTGCGCAACGTTGTTGCC
ATTGCTACAGGCATCGTGGTGTCACGCTCGTCGTTTGGTATGGCTTCATTCAGCTCCGGTTCCCAACGAT
CAAGGCGAGTTACATGATCCCCCATGTTGTGAAAAAAAGCGGTTAGCTCCTTCGGTCCTCCGATCGTTGT
CAGAAGTAAGTTGGCCGCAGTGTTATCACTCATGGTTATGGCAGCACTGCATAATTCTCTTACTGTCATG
CCATCCGTAAGATGCTTTTCTGTGACTGGTGAGTACTCAACCAAGTCATTCTGAGAATAGTGTATGCGGC
GACCGAGTTGCTCTTGCCCGGCGTCAATACGGGATAATACCGCGCCACATAGCAGAACTTTAAAAGTGCT
CATCATTGGAAAACGTTCTTCGGGGCGAAAACTCTCAAGGATCTTACCGCTGTTGAGATCCAGTTCGATG
TAACCCACTCGTGCACCCAACTGATCTTCAGCATCTTTTACTTTCACCAGCGTTTCTGGGTGAGCAAAAA
CAGGAAGGCAAAATGCCGCAAAAAAGGGAATAAGGGCGACACGGAAATGTTGAATACTCATACTCTTCCT
TTTTCAATATTATTGAAGCATTTATCAGGGTTATTGTCTCATGAGCGGATACATATTTGAATGTATTTAG
AAAAATAAACAAATAGGGGTTCCGCGCACATTTCCCCGAAAAGTGCCACCTGACGGATCGCTTGCCTGTA
ACTTACACGCGCCTCGTATCTTTTAATGATGGAATAATTTGGGAATTTACTCTGTATTTATTTATTTTTA
TGTTTTGTATTTGGATTTTAGAAAGTAAATAAAGAAGGTAGAAGAGTTACGGAATGAAGAAAAAAAAATA
AACAAAGGTTTAAAAAATTTCAACAAAAAGCGTACTTTACATATATATTTATTAGACAAGAAAAGCAGAT
TAAATAGATATACATTCGATTAACGATAAGTAAAATGTAAAATCACAGGATTTTCGTGTGTGGTCTTCTA
CACAGACAAGATGAAACAATTCGGCATTAATACCTGAGAGCAGGAAGAGCAAGATAAAAGGTAGTATTTG
TTGGCGATCCCCCTAGAGTCTT
