LOCUS       Exported 1087 bp ds-DNA linear SYN 29-MAY-2021
DEFINITION  harbours marker gene MET17.
ACCESSION   .
VERSION     .
KEYWORDS    pM
SOURCE      synthetic DNA construct
  ORGANISM  synthetic DNA construct
REFERENCE   1 (bases 1 to 1087)
  AUTHORS   Michael Mulleder, Kate Campbell, Olga Matsarskaia, Florian
            Eckerstorfer, Markus Ralser
  TITLE     Saccharomyces cerevisiae single-copy plasmids for auxotrophy
            compensation, multiple marker selection, and for designing
            metabolically cooperating communities
  JOURNAL   F1000Research
REFERENCE   2 (bases 1 to 1087)
  AUTHORS   .
  TITLE     Direct Submission
  JOURNAL   Exported May 29, 2021 from SnapGene Server 1.1.58
            http://www.snapgene.com
FEATURES             Location/Qualifiers
     source          1..1087
                     /organism="synthetic DNA construct"
                     /mol_type="other DNA"
ORIGIN
        1 cctatctcgg tctattcttt tgatttataa gggattttgc cgatttcggc ctattggtta
       61 aaaaatgagc tgatttaaca aaaatttaac gcgaatttta acaaaatatt aacgcttaca
      121 atttcctgat gcggtatttt ctccttacgc atctgtgcgg tatttcacac cgcataggat
      181 ccgccatcct catgaaaact gtgtaacata ataaccgaag tgtcgaaaag gtggcacctt
      241 gtccaattga acacgctcga tgaaaaaaat aagatatata taaggttaag taaagcgtct
      301 gttagaaagg aagtttttcc tttttcttgc tctcttgtct tttcatctac tatttccttc
      361 gtgtaataca gggtcgtcag atacatagat acaattctat tacccccatc catacaatgc
      421 catctcattt cgatactgtt caactacacg ccggccaaga gaaccctggt gacaatgctc
      481 acagatccag agctgtacca atttacgcca ccacttctta tgttttcgaa aactctaagc
      541 atggttcgca attgtttggt ctagaagttc caggttacgt ctattcccgt ttccaaaacc
      601 caaccagtaa tgttttggaa gaaagaattg ctgctttaga aggtggtgct gctgctttgg
      661 ctgtttcctc cggtcaagcc gctcaaaccc ttgccatcca aggtttggca cacactggtg
      721 acaacatcgt ttccacttct tacttatacg gtggtactta taaccagttc aaaatctcgt
      781 tcaaaagatt tggtatcgag gctagatttg ttgaaggtga caatccagaa gaattcgaaa
      841 aggtctttga tgaaagaacc aaggctgttt atttggaaac cattggtaat ccaaagtaca
      901 atgttccgga ttttgaaaaa attgttgcaa ttgctcacaa acacggtatt ccagttgtcg
      961 ttgacaacac atttggtgcc ggtggttact tctgtcagcc aattaaatac ggtgctgata
     1021 ttgtaacaca ttctgctacc aaatggattg gtggtcatgg tactactatc ggtggtatta
     1081 ttgttga
//
