>Addgene plasmid #64179 | pM | addgene partial sequence | sequence record 112063 | F1ori-R 5'-AGGGAAGAAAGCGAAAGGAG-3'
[73 nt withheld, positions 1-73]
CCATTCGCCATTCAGGCTGCGCAACTGTTGGGAAGGGCGATCGGTGCGGGCCTCTTCGCTATTACGCCAG
CTGGCGAAAGGGGGATGTGCTGCAAGGCGATTAAGTTGGGTAACGCCAGGGTTTTCCCAGTCACGACGTT
GTAAAACGACGGCCAGTGAATTGTAATACGACTCACTATAGGGCGAATTGGAGCTCCACCGCGGTGGCGG
CCGCTCTAGAACTAGTGGGTCCCCCGGGCTGCAGGAATTCGATATCAAGCTTATCGATACCGTCGACCTG
GAGGGGGGGCCCGGTACCAGCTTTTGTTCCCTTTAGTGAGGGTTAATTTCGAGCTTGGCGTAATCATGGT
CATAGCTGTTTCCTGTGTGAAATTGTTATCCGCTCACAATTCCACACAACATACGAGCCGGAAGCATAAA
GTGTAAAGCCTGGGGTGCCTAATGAGTGAGCTAACTCACATTAATTGCGTTGCGCTCACTGCCCGCTTTC
CAGTCGGGAAACCTGTCGTGCCAGCTGCATTAATGAATCGGCCAACGCGCGGGGAGAGGCGGTTTGCGTA
TTGGGCGCTCTTCCGCTTCCTCGCTCACTGACTCGCTGCGCTCGGTCGTTCGGCTGCGGCGAGCGGTATC
AGCTCACTCAAAGGCGGTAATACGGTTATCCACAGAATCAGGGGATAACGCAGGAAAGAACATGTGAGCA
AAAGGCCAGCAAAAGGCCAGGAACCGTAAAAAGGCCGCGTTGCTGGCGTTTTTCCATAGGCTCCGCCCCC
CTGACGAGCATCACAAAAATCGACGCTCAAGTCAGAGGTGGCGAAACCCGACAGGACTATAAAGATACCA
GGCGTTTCCCCCCTGGAAGCTCCCTCGTGCGCTCTCCTGTTCCGACCCTGCCGCTTACCGGATACCTGTC
CGCCTTTCTCCCTTCGGGAAGCGTGGCGCTTTCTCA
