>Addgene plasmid #64179 | pM | addgene partial sequence | sequence record 112645 | pBRforEco 5'-AATAGGCGTATCACGAGGC-3'
GGTGATGACGGTGAAAACCTCTGACACATGCAGCTCCCGGAGACGGTCACAGCTTGTCTGTAAGCGGATG
CCGGGAGCAGACAAGCCCGTCAGGGCGCGTCAGCGGGTGTTGGCGGTCGAGCTTGTGAGAGAAAGTAGGT
TTATACATAATTTTACAACTCATTACGCACACTCATGGTTTTTGGCCAGCGAAAACAGTTTCAAAAGATT
GCTGGAAGTCTGCAATAATGTCATCAATAAATTCGATACCAACAGAGACACGAATTAAGTCCTTGGTAAC
ACCAGATGCCAACTTTTCTTTGTCATTTAATTGTTTGTGGGTAGTGAAGTATGGAGCAATGACTAAGGTC
TTGGCATCACCAACATTGGCCAAGTTAGAGGCAAGCTTTAAATTGTCAACAACTTGAGCACCAGAAAGTT
TGAATGGGTCAGTTTCCTTGTCGGCATTTGGTAAGTCTTTTACACCGAAAGATAAGACACCACCGAAACC
GTTAGATAGATACTTCTTAGCATTTTCATGATGAGAATGAGATGCTAAACCAGGGTATGAAACCCAAGAT
ACGTATGGGGATTGTTCTAACCATTTGGCTAACTTCAATGCATTTTCACCGTGTCTTTCAGCTCTCAAAG
ATAATGTTTCAACACCTTGTAGTAGCAAGAAAGAGGCAAATGGGTTCATCAATGGACCCAAATCTCTTAA
TAGTTCAGTTCTAACATGAACGATGTATGCCAAGTTACCGTAGGCTTCATTGTAGATAGTACCGTGATAT
CCTTCGGCAGGTTGAGAGAATTGAGGGAACTTTTCTGGGTAGTCCTTCCATGGGAACTTACCAGAGTCAA
CAATAATACCACCGATAGTAGTACCATGACCACCAATCCATTTGGTAGCAGAATGTGTTACAATATCAGC
ACCGTATTTAATTGGCTGACAGAAGTAACCACCGGCACCAAATGTGTTGTCAACGACAACTGGAATACCG
TGTTTGTGAGCAATTGCAACAATTTTT
